Addgene plasmid #229480: JD80
Purpose: Adenoviral VA RNA I gene
Depositing lab: Nerea Zabaleta. Depositing organization: Schepens Eye Research Institute. Publication: E2A, VA RNA I, and L4-22k adenoviral helper genes are sufficient for AAV production in HEK293 cells. Doshi J, Couto E, Staiti J, Vandenberghe LH, Zabaleta N. Mol Ther Methods Clin Dev. 2024 Nov 13;32(4):101376. doi: 10.1016/j.omtm.2024.101376. eCollection 2024 Dec 12. PubMed 39670178.
Backbone
  Vector backbone: pGGAselect
  Backbone manufacturer: NEB
  Backbone size w/o insert (bp): 2414
  Vector type: Mammalian Expression, Adenoviral, AAV
Growth in bacteria
  Bacterial resistance: Ampicillin, 100 μg/mL
  Growth temperature: 37°C
  Growth strain: NEB Stable
  Copy number: High Copy
Gene/Insert
  Gene/Insert name: VA RNA I
  Species: Synthetic
  Insert size (bp): 358
  Promoter: wt promoter
  Cloning method: Golden Gate
Terms and licenses: Academic/Nonprofit Terms; Industry Terms: Not Available to Industry
Depositor comments: 5' Cloning Site: BsaI (Destroyed), 3' Cloning Site: BsaI (Destroyed)
How to cite: JD80 was a gift from Nerea Zabaleta (Addgene plasmid # 229480 ; http://n2t.net/addgene:229480 ; RRID:Addgene_229480)
