[The description below was written by a language model from this plasmid's Addgene catalogue record and pLannotate feature annotations shown in this document.]
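Description:
JD80 is a small bacterial plasmid (about 2.7 kb in the sequenced record) that carries the adenoviral VA RNA I gene as an isolated helper element for recombinant AAV production. It is built on the pGGAselect Golden Gate destination backbone, and the 358 bp synthetic insert was assembled through BsaI sites that were destroyed in the process. The catalogue lists ampicillin selection, and the feature table agrees, showing a β-lactamase coding sequence driven by its bla promoter (with an additional promoter fragment upstream). A high-copy ColE1/pUC-type origin supports propagation in E. coli.

The annotated VA non-coding RNA spans roughly 157 nt within the insert, and the record states that it is expressed from its wild-type promoter. For VA RNA genes this generally means RNA polymerase III transcription directed by promoter elements internal to the gene, so no separate mammalian promoter or polyadenylation signal appears in the annotation. SP6 and T7 phage promoters flank the cloning site in convergent orientation; these are backbone features that can serve for sequencing or in vitro transcription rather than being part of the mammalian expression design. VA RNA I is known to counteract the cellular PKR-mediated shutdown of translation during adenovirus infection, which is how it supports viral protein synthesis when used as an AAV helper function.

According to the associated publication, the plasmid belongs to work dissecting which adenoviral helper genes are needed for AAV production in HEK293 cells, where E2A, VA RNA I and L4-22k were found sufficient. JD80 supplies VA RNA I separately, allowing it to be co-transfected in combination with other individual helper plasmids.
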