Features (pLannotate 1.2.2; 7 found; start..end, strand, type, name):
    254..272     +  promoter       SP6 promoter: promoter for bacteriophage SP6 RNA polymerase
    401..557     +  ncRNA          VA: Accession: RF00102 - VA RNA
    704..722     -  promoter       T7 promoter: promoter for bacteriophage T7 RNA polymerase
    732..789     +  promoter       AmpR promoter (fragment): bla
    814..918     +  promoter       AmpR promoter: bla
    919..1779    +  CDS            AmpR: β-lactamase; bla; confers resistance to ampicillin, carbenicillin, and related antibiotics
   1977..2565    +  rep_origin     ori: high-copy-number ColE1/pMB1/pBR322/pUC origin of replication
>Addgene plasmid #229480 | JD80 | addgene full sequence | sequence record 455001 | Addgene NGS Result
CGAAAAATCAATAATCAGACAACAAGATGTGCGAACTCGATATTTTACACGACTCTCTTTACCAATTCTG
CCCCGAATTACACTTAAAACGACTCAACAGCTTAACGTTGGCTTGCCACGCATTACTTGACTGTAAAACT
CTCACTCTTACCGAACTTGGCCGTAACCTGCCAACCAAAGCGAGAACAAAACATAACATCAAACGAATCG
ACCGATTGTTAGGTAATCGTCACCTGCAGGAAGGTTTAAACGCATTTAGGTGACACTATAGAAGTGTGTA
TCGCTCGAGGGATCCGAATTCGAAGTCTTGGTACGGAGGCTCCATGGTCGGGACGCTCTGGCCGGTGAGG
CGTGCGCAGTCGTTGACGCTCTAGACCGTGCAAAAGGAGAGCCTGTAAGCGGGCACTCTTCCGTGGTCTG
GTGGATAAATTCGCAAGGGTATCATGGCGGACGACCGGGGTTCGAACCCCGGATCCGGCCGTCCGCCGTG
ATCCATGCGGTTACCGCCCGCGTGTCGAACCCAGGTGTGCGACGTCAGACAACGGGGGAGCGCTCCTTTT
GGCTTCCTTCCAGGCGCGGCGGCTGCTGCGCTAGCTTTTTTGGCCACTGGCCGCGCGCGGCGTAAGCGGT
TAGGCTGGAAACCATTCCTGTAGACTTCTTAATTAAGACGTCAGAATTCTCGAGGCGGCCGCATGTGAGT
CTCCCTATAGTGAGTCGTATTAATTTCGCGGGCGGAACCCCTATTTGTTTATTTTTCTAAATACATTCAA
ATATGTATCCGCTCATGAGTAGCACCAGGCGTTTAAGGGCACCCGCGGAACCCCTATTTGTTTATTTTTC
TAAATACATTCAAATATGTATCCGCTCATGAGACAATAACCCTGATAAATGCTTCAATAATATTGAAAAA
GGAAGAGTATGAGTATTCAACATTTCCGTGTCGCCCTTATTCCCTTTTTTGCGGCATTTTGCCTTCCTGT
TTTTGCTCACCCAGAAACGCTGGTGAAAGTAAAAGATGCTGAAGATCAGTTGGGTGCACGAGTGGGTTAC
ATCGAACTGGATCTCAACAGCGGTAAGATCCTTGAGAGTTTTCGCCCCGAAGAACGTTTTCCAATGATGA
GCACTTTTAAAGTTCTGCTATGTGGCGCGGTATTATCCCGTATTGACGCCGGGCAAGAGCAACTCGGTCG
CCGCATACACTATTCTCAGAATGACTTGGTTGAGTACTCACCAGTCACAGAAAAGCATCTTACGGATGGC
ATGACAGTAAGAGAATTATGCAGTGCTGCCATAACCATGAGTGATAACACTGCGGCCAACTTACTTCTGA
CAACGATCGGAGGACCGAAGGAGCTAACCGCTTTTTTGCACAACATGGGGGATCATGTAACTCGCCTTGA
TCGTTGGGAACCGGAGCTGAATGAAGCCATACCAAACGACGAGCGTGACACCACGATGCCTGTAGCAATG
GCAACAACGTTGCGCAAACTATTAACTGGCGAACTACTTACTCTAGCTTCCCGGCAACAATTAATAGACT
GGATGGAGGCGGATAAAGTTGCAGGACCACTTCTGCGCTCGGCCCTTCCGGCTGGCTGGTTTATTGCTGA
TAAATCTGGAGCCGGTGAGCGTGGATCTCGCGGTATCATTGCAGCACTGGGGCCAGATGGTAAGCCCTCC
CGTATCGTAGTTATCTACACGACGGGGAGTCAGGCAACTATGGATGAACGAAATAGACAGATCGCTGAGA
TAGGTGCGTCACTGATTAAGCATTGGTAACTGTCAGACCAAGTTTACTCATATATACTTTAGATTGATTT
AAAACTTCATTTTTAATTTAAAAGGATCTAGGTGAAGATCCTTTACGTGCCGATCAAAGTCTCATTTTCG
CCAAAAGTTGTCATGACCAAAATCCCTTAACGTGAGTTTTCGTTCCACTGAGCGTCAGACCCCGTAGAAA
AGATCAAAGGATCTTCTTGAGATCCTTTTTTTCTGCGCGTAATCTGCTGCTTGCAAACAAAAAAACCACC
GCTACCAGCGGTGGTTTGTTTGCCGGATCAAGAGCTACCAACTCTTTTTCCGAAGGTAACTGGCTTCAGC
AGAGCGCAGATACCAAATACTGTTCTTCTAGTGTAGCCGTAGTTAGGCCACCACTTCAAGAACTCTGTAG
CACCGCCTACATACCTCGCTCTGCTAATCCTGTTACCAGTGGCTGCTGCCAGTGGCGATAAGTCGTGTCT
TACCGGGTTGGACTCAAGACGATAGTTACCGGATAAGGCGCAGCGGTCGGGCTGAACGGGGGGTTCGTGC
ACACAGCCCAGCTTGGAGCGAACGACCTACACCGAACTGAGATACCTACAGCGTGAGCTATGAGAAAGCG
CCACGCTTCCCGAAGGGAGAAAGGCGGACAGGTATCCGGTAAGCGGCAGGGTCGGAACAGGAGAGCGCAC
GAGGGAGCTTCCAGGGGGAAACGCCTGGTATCTTTATAGTCCTGTCGGGTTTCGCCACCTCTGACTTGAG
CGTCGATTTTTGTGATGCTCGTCAGGGGGGCGGAGCCTATGGAAAAACGCCAGCAATGCGGCCTTTTTAC
GGTTCCTGGCCTTTTGCTGGCCTTTTGCTCACATGTTCTTTCCTGCGTTATCCCCTGATTCTGTGGATAA
CCGTATTACCGCCTTTGAGTGAGCTGATACCGCTCGCCGCAGCCGAACGACCGAGCGCAGCGAGTCAGTG
AGCGAGGAAGC
